Addgene plasmid #146328: pAc5.1B-EGFP-HA-DmAGO1-F777AR771A-siRNAres_F
Purpose: Insect Expression of DmAGO1-F777AR771A-siRNAres
Depositing lab: Elisa Izaurralde. Depositing organization: Max Planck Institute for Developmental Biology. Publication: A C-terminal silencing domain in GW182 is essential for miRNA function. Eulalio A, Helms S, Fritzsch C, Fauser M, Izaurralde E. RNA. 2009 Jun;15(6):1067-77. doi: 10.1261/rna.1605509. Epub 2009 Apr 21. PubMed 19383769.
Backbone
  Vector backbone: Unknown
  Vector type: Insect Expression
Growth in bacteria
  Bacterial resistance: Ampicillin, 100 μg/mL
  Growth temperature: 37°C
  Growth strain: DH5alpha
  Copy number: Low Copy
Gene/Insert
  Gene/Insert name: DmAGO1-F777AR771A-siRNAres
  Species: D. melanogaster (fly)
  Mutation: variation with 2 non silent mutations compared to the sequence given by NCBI:NM_166020.1
  Entrez Gene: AGO1 (a.k.a. Dmel_CG6671, AGO-1, Ago, Ago-1, Ago1, Agp1, CG6671, Dm Ago1, DmAgo1, Dmel\CG6671, MRE20, ago-1, ago1, ago1-1, anon-WO0257455.29, argonaute1, dAGO1, dAgo1, dmAgo1, l(2)04845, l(2)4845, l(2)k00208, l(2)k08121)
  Cloning method: Unknown
Terms and licenses: Academic/Nonprofit Terms; Industry Terms: Not Available to Industry
Depositor comments: Plasmids from this collection were made available to the research community and donated after the lab closed. Please note that the sequence provided by the depositing laboratory may be theoretical/predicted or based on Sanger sequencing results. There may be discrepancies between sequencing results obtained by Addgene and the depositor sequence. If an Addgene verified sequence is not available, please contact before placing your order to request that our lab fully sequence the plasmid.
How to cite: pAc5.1B-EGFP-HA-DmAGO1-F777AR771A-siRNAres_F was a gift from Elisa Izaurralde (Addgene plasmid # 146328 ; http://n2t.net/addgene:146328 ; RRID:Addgene_146328)
