[The description below was written by a language model from this plasmid's Addgene catalogue record and pLannotate feature annotations shown in this document.]
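Description:
pAc5.1B-EGFP-HA-DmAGO1-F777AR771A-siRNAres_F is a 9,055 nt insect expression plasmid for producing a tagged mutant of Drosophila melanogaster Argonaute 1 (AGO1) in fly cells. The catalogue lists the backbone as unknown, although the name and the annotated parts point to a pAc5.1-type vector. It is propagated in E. coli through a ColE1/pUC-type origin and selected with ampicillin via a β-lactamase gene under its own promoter. The record lists it as low copy even though the origin annotation describes a high-copy type. Short fragments annotated as a tetracycline resistance gene and SV40 large T antigen appear to be non-functional backbone remnants.

Expression is driven by the constitutive Drosophila actin 5C promoter. Downstream lie EGFP, a short segment matching the HA epitope, and then a large Argonaute open reading frame. The annotation tool labelled this frame by homology to rat Ago2, but the catalogue identifies it as fly AGO1. The arrangement implies an N-terminal EGFP-HA fusion, allowing fluorescence imaging and immunodetection or pulldown. A vector-encoded V5 tag follows the insert, but the record does not show whether it is in frame or preceded by a stop codon. An SV40 polyadenylation signal follows, annotated on the reverse strand.

The insert carries the F777A and R771A substitutions named in the title, and the record notes two non-silent changes relative to the reference transcript. The "siRNAres" designation suggests the coding sequence has been altered to escape RNAi directed against endogenous AGO1, which would suit complementation experiments in depleted cells. The record does not spell this out, nor the functional effect of the mutations. The associated publication concerns GW182 and miRNA-mediated silencing. The deposited sequence may be theoretical rather than fully verified.
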