Features (pLannotate 1.2.2; 11 found; start..end, strand, type, name):
     56..2568    +  promoter       Ac5 promoter: Drosophila melanogaster actin 5C promoter
   2588..3304    +  CDS            EGFP: EGFP is a basic (constitutively fluorescent) green fluorescent protein published in 1996, derived from Aequorea victoria. It is reported to be a rapidly-maturing weak dimer with moderate acid sensitivity.
   3323..3349    +  CDS            3xHA (fragment): three tandem HA epitope tags
   3698..6301    +  CDS            Ago2: AGO2_RAT - Also known as Eif2c2. Experimental evidence at protein level: Swiss-Prot protein existence level 1. Required for RNA-mediated gene silencing (RNAi) by the RNA- induced silencing complex (RISC). The 'minimal RISC' appears to include AGO2 bound to a short guide RNA such as a microRNA (miRNA) or short interfering RNA (siRNA). These guide RNAs direct RISC to complementary mRNAs that are targets for RISC-mediated gene silencing. The precise mechanism of gene silencing depends on the degree of complementarity between the miRNA or siRNA and its target. Binding of RISC to a perfectly comple
   6340..6381    +  CDS            V5 tag: epitope tag from simian virus 5
   6481..6615    -  polyA_signal   SV40 poly(A) signal: SV40 polyadenylation signal
   6638..6722    -  CDS            large T antigen (fragment): large T antigen from SV40 (simian virus 40)
   6723..7193    +  CDS            TcR (fragment): tetracycline efflux protein; tet; confers resistance to tetracycline
   7237..7825    -  rep_origin     ori: high-copy-number ColE1/pMB1/pBR322/pUC origin of replication
   7996..8856    -  CDS            AmpR: β-lactamase; bla; confers resistance to ampicillin, carbenicillin, and related antibiotics
   8857..8961    -  promoter       AmpR promoter: bla
>Addgene plasmid #146328 | pAc5.1B-EGFP-HA-DmAGO1-F777AR771A-siRNAres_F | depositor full sequence | sequence record 288773 | Full Sequence
CTTCAAGGAATTAATTCTATATTCTAAAAACACAAATGATACTTCTAAAAAAAATCATGAATGGCATCAA
CTCTGAATCAAATCTTTGCAGATGCACCTACTTCTCATTTCCACTGTCACATCATTTTTCCAGATCTCGC
TGCCTGTTATGTGGCCCACAAACCAAGACACGTTTTATGGCCATTAAAGCTGGCTGATCGTCGCCAAACA
CCAAATACATATCAATATGTACATTCGAGAAAGAAGCGATCAAAGAAGCGTCTTCGGGCGAGTAGGAGAA
TGCGGAGGAGAAGGAGAACGAGCTGATCTAGTATCTCTCCACAATCCAATGCCAACTGACCAACTGGCCA
TATTCGGAGCAATTTGAAGCCAATTTCCATCGCCTGGCGATCGCTCCATTCTTGGCTATATGTTTTTCAC
CGTTCCCGGGGCCATTTTCAAAGACTCGTCGGTAAGATAAGATTGTGTCACTCGCTGTCTCTCTTCATTT
GTCGAAGAATGCTGAGGAATTTCGCGATGACGTCGGCGAGTATTTTGAAGAATGAGAATAATTTGTATTT
ATACGAAAATCAGTTAGTGGAATTTTCTACAAAAACATGTTATCTATAGATAATTTTGTTGCAAAATATG
TTGACTATGACAAAGATTGTATGTATATACCTTTAATGTATTCTCATTTTCTTATGTATTTATAATGGCA
ATGATGATACTGATGATATTTTAAGATGATGCCAGACCACAGGCTGATTTCTGCGTCTTTTGCCGAACGC
AGTGCATGTGCGGTTGTTGTTTTTTGGAATAGTTTCAATTTTCGGACTGTCCGCTTTGATTTCAGTTTCT
TGGCTTATTCAAAAAGCAAAGTAAAGCCAAAAAAGCGAGATGGCAATACCAAATGCGGCAAAACGGTAGT
GGAAGGAAAGGGGTGCGGGGCAGCGGAAGGAAGGGTGGGGCGGGGCGTGGCGGGGTCTGTGGCTGGGCGC
GACGTCACCGACGTTGGAGCCACTCCTTTGACCATGTGTGCGTGTGTGTATTATTCGTGTCTCGCCACTC
GCCGGTTGTTTTTTTCTTTTTATCTCGCTCTCTCTAGCGCCATCTCGTACGCATGCTCAACGCACCGCAT
GTTGCCGTGTCCTTTATGCGTCATTTTGGCTCGAAATAGGCAATTATTTAAACAAAGATTAGTCAACGAA
AACGCTAAAATAAATAAGTCTACAATATGGTTACTTATTGCCATGTGTGTGCAGCCAACGATAGCAACAA
AAGCAACAACACAGTGGCTTTCCCTCTTTCACTTTTTGTTTGCAAGCGCGTGCGAGCAAGACGGCACGAC
CGGCAAACGCAATTACGCTGACAAAGAGCAGACGAAGTTTTGGCCGAAAAACATCAAGGCGCCTGATACG
AATGCATTTGCAATAACAATTGCGATATTTAATATTGTTTATGAAGCTGTTTGACTTCAAAACACACAAA
AAAAAAAATAAAACAAATTATTTGAAAGAGAATTAGGAATCGGACAGCTTATCGTTACGGGCTAACAGCA
CACCGAGACGAAATAGCTTACCTGACGTCACAGCCTCTGGAAGAACTGCCGCCAAGCAGAGAGAGAGAGA
AAAAGAGGGAGAGCAGCTTAGACCGCATGTGCTTGTGTGTGAGGCGTCTCTCTCTTCGTCTCCTGTTTGC
GCAAACGCATAGACTGCACTGAGAAAATCGATTACCTATTTTTTATGAATGAATATTTGCACTATTACTA
TTCAAAACTATTAAGATAGCAATCACATTCAATAGCCAAATACTATACCACCTGAGCGATGCAACGAAAT
GATCAATTTGAGCAAAAATGCTGCATATTTAGGACGGCATCATTATAGAAATGCTTCTTGCTGTGTACTT
TTCTCTCGTCTGGCAGCTGTTTCGCCGTTATTGTTAAAACCGGCTTAAGTTAGGTGTGTTTTCTACGACT
AGTGATGCCCCTACTAGAAGATGTGTGTTGCACAAATGTCCCTGAATAACCAATTTGAAGTGCAGATAGC
AGTAAACGTAAGCTAATATGAATATTATTTAACTGTAATGTTTTAATATCGCTGGACATTACTAATAAAC
CCACTATAAACACATGTACATATGTATGTTTTGGCATACAATGAGTAGTTGGGGAAAAAATGTGTAAAAG
CACCGTGACCATCACAGCATAAAGATAACCAGCTGAAGTATCGAATATGAGTAACCCCCAAATTGAATCA
CATGCCGCAACTGATAGGACCCATGGAAGTACACTCTTCATGGCGATATACAAGACACACACAAGCACGA
ACACCCAGTTGCGGAGGAAATTCTCCGTAAATGAAAACCCAATCGGCGAACAATTCATACCCATATATGG
TAAAAGTTTTGAACGCGACTTGAGAGCGGAGAGCATTGCGGCTGATAAGGTTTTAGCGCTAAGCGGGCTT
TATAAAACGGGCTGCGGGACCAGTTTTCATATCACTACCGTTTGAGTTCTTGTGCTGTGTGGATACTCCT
CCCGACACAAAGCCGCTCCATCAGCCAGCAGTCGTCTAATCCAGAGACCCCGGATCGGGGTACCAACATG
GTGAGCAAGGGCGAGGAGCTGTTCACCGGGGTGGTGCCCATCCTGGTCGAGCTGGACGGCGACGTAAACG
GCCACAAGTTCAGCGTGTCCGGCGAGGGCGAGGGCGATGCCACCTACGGCAAGCTGACCCTGAAGTTCAT
CTGCACCACCGGCAAGCTGCCCGTGCCCTGGCCCACCCTCGTGACCACCCTGACCTACGGCGTGCAGTGC
TTCAGCCGCTACCCCGACCACATGAAGCAGCACGACTTCTTCAAGTCCGCCATGCCCGAAGGCTACGTCC
AGGAGCGCACCATCTTCTTCAAGGACGACGGCAACTACAAGACCCGCGCCGAGGTGAAGTTCGAGGGCGA
CACCCTGGTGAACCGCATCGAGCTGAAGGGCATCGACTTCAAGGAGGACGGCAACATCCTGGGGCACAAG
CTGGAGTACAACTACAACAGCCACAACGTCTATATCATGGCCGACAAGCAGAAGAACGGCATCAAGGTGA
ACTTCAAGATCCGCCACAACATCGAGGACGGCAGCGTGCAGCTCGCCGACCACTACCAGCAGAACACCCC
CATCGGCGACGGCCCCGTGCTGCTGCCCGACAACCACTACCTGAGCACCCAGTCCGCCCTGAGCAAAGAC
CCCAACGAGAAGCGCGATCACATGGTCCTGCTGGAGTTCGTGACCGCCGCCGGGATCACTCTCGGCATGG
ACGAGCTGTACAAGCCAAGCTTGAATTCTATGTACCCATACGATGTTCCAGATTACGCTATGTCCACGGA
GCGTGAGCTGGCTCCCGGTGGGCCAGCTCAGCTCCATCCGCACACGCTGCCGCTGACTTTTCCGGATCTC
CAGATGACCTCCACCGTGGGCATCATTGGGAAAGTCTACGAGTCACAGTGGACCCCCTCGCCCACTCGGC
CTCAGAGTCCCTCTCAGGCGCAGACTAGCTTCGACACGCTCACATCACCACCAGCGCCCGGCTCGTCGGT
CAATCCCACCGCCGTCACCAGCCCAAGTGCCCAGAATGTGGCCGCTGGTGGAGCAACTGTGGCCGGTGCA
GCAGCAACTGCCGCCCAGGTGGCCTCCGCCTTGGGTGCCACCACCGGCAGCGTGACGCCAGCAATTGCCA
CCGCAACGCCAGCCACGCAGCCGGATATGCCCGTCTTTACGTGTCCACGACGCCCGAATCTCGGACGAGA
GGGTCGCCCGATTGTGCTGCGCGCCAATCACTTCCAGGTGACAATGCCGCGTGGCTATGTGCATCACTAT
GACATCAATATACAGCCGGACAAGTGTCCGCGAAAGGTGAACCGTGAGATTATCGAGACTATGGTGCATG
CCTATAGCAAGATCTTCGGAGTGCTCAAGCCGGTGTTCGATGGTCGCAACAATCTGTATACCCGCGATCC
CCTGCCCATTGGCAACGAGCGTCTAGAGCTGGAGGTTACTCTACCCGGCGAGGGCAAAGATCGAATCTTT
CGCGTGACGATCAAGTGGCAGGCTCAGGTCTCGCTCTTCAATTTGGAGGAAGCTCTCGAAGGCCGCACGC
GGCAGATACCCTATGATGCCATTTTGGCGCTCGATGTGGTCATGCGCCATCTGCCCAGCATGACGTACAC
GCCAGTGGGACGTAGCTTCTTCAGTTCCCCGGAGGGTTACTACCATCCCCTGGGTGGTGGACGCGAGGTT
TGGTTCGGTTTCCATCAGAGCGCAAGGCCCTCGCAGTGGAAGATGATGCTCAATATCGATGTCTCGGCCA
CCGCTTTCTACAAGGCTCAACCAGTCATTGACTTCATGTGCGAGGTGCTGGACATTCGCGACATCAACGA
GCAGCGCAAACCGCTCACCGATTCGCAGCGCGTCAAGTTCACCAAAGAAATTAAAGGCCTGAAGATCGAG
ATCACCCACTGCGGCCAGATGCGTCGCAAGTATCGTGTGTGCAACGTCACTCGCCGCCCCGCTCAGATGC
AATCATTCCCACTGCAGCTGGAGAACGGACAGACCGTAGAGTGCACCGTGGCCAAGTACTTCCTGGACAA
GTACCGCATGAAATTGCGCTACCCGCACTTGCCCTGCCTGCAGGTTGGCCAAGAGCACAAGCACACTTAC
CTGCCTCTAGAGGTGTGCAACATTGTGGCCGGACAGCGGTGCATTAAAAAGCTGACCGATATGCAGACGT
CGACCATGATCAAGGCCACAGCTCGTTCAGCTCCGGATCGTGAGCGTGAGATTAACAACTTGGTAAAGCG
CGCCGACTTCAACAACGATTCGTATGTGCAAGAGTTTGGCCTGACCATCTCCAATTCGATGATGGAGGTA
CGAGGACGCGTCTTGCCTCCTCCCAAGCTTCAGTATGGGGGACGTGTGTCTACCGGCCTCACCGGCCAGC
AGCTGTTCCCGCCACAGAACAAGGTGAGCTTGGCCTCGCCCAACCAGGGTGTATGGGATATGCGAGGCAA
GCAGTTCTTCACTGGCGTCGAGATCCGCATCTGGGCCATCGCCTGTTTTGCCCCACAGCGCACGGTGCGC
GAGGATGCGCTGCGTAATTTCACCCAGCAGCTGCAGAAGATCTCAAACGATGCAGGCATGCCGATAATTG
GACAGCCGTGCTTCTGTAAGTACGCCACCGGGCCGGATCAAGTGGAACCCATGTTCCGTTACCTGAAGAT
CACCTTCCCCGGCCTGCAACTCGTCGTGGTTGTGCTGCCCGGCAAGACTCCAGTATACGCCGAGGTGAAG
CGTGTAGGTGACACCGTTCTGGGTATGGCCACCCAGTGTGTGCAGGCCAAGAACGTGAACAAGACATCGC
CACAGACGCTCTCTAATCTGTGTCTGAAGATCAACGTCAAGTTGGGCGGCATCAATTCAATTCTGGTCCC
CTCCATTCGGCCAAAGGTCTTCAATGAGCCGGTCATCTTTTTGGGTGCCGATGTGACACACCCACCAGCT
GGCGACAACAAGAAACCATCGATTGCCGCCGTCGTGGGCTCCATGGATGCCCATCCATCGCGGTATGCCG
CCACCGTTCGCGTACAGCAGCACCGACAGGAGATCATCCAGGAGCTGAGCAGCATGGTGGCTGAGCTGTT
GATCATGGCCTACAAATCGACGGGCGGCTACAAGCCCCACCGCATCATACTCTATCGTGACGGAGTCTCC
GAGGGACAATTCCCACATGTCCTGCAACACGAATTGACCGCCATTCGCGAGGCCTGCATTAAGCTAGAGC
CAGAGTATCGGCCGGGCATCACATTCATTGTGGTGCAGAAGCGCCATCACACTCGACTCTTCTGCGCGGA
GAAGAAGGAGCAGAGCGGCAAATCGGGCAATATTCCCGCAGGCACCACCGTCGATGTGGGCATCACACAT
CCCACCGAATTTGATTTCTATCTATGCAGCCATCAGGGCATCCAGGGCACCAGTCGCCCCTCGCACTACC
ACGTTCTGTGGGACGACAATCACTTTGACTCGGACGAGCTGCAGTGCCTCACGTATCAGCTATGCCGTAC
GTACGTGCGCTGCACCCGATCCGTCAGTATACCGGCGCCAGCCTACTACGCCCATTTAGTGGCCTTCCGT
GCCAGATATCATCTGGTGGAGAAGGAGCACGATTCGGGCGAGGGTTCGCACCAGAGCGGCTGCTCAGAGG
ATCGTACGCCAGGTGCCATGGCCAGGGCCATCACTGTGCACGCGGATACCAAGAAGGTCATGTACTTTGC
CTAAGCGGCCGCTCGAGTCTAGAGGGCCCGCGGTTCGAAGGTAAGCCTATCCCTAACCCTCTCCTCGGTC
TCGATTCTACGCGTACCGGTCATCATCACCATCACCATTGAGTTTAAACCCGCTGATCAGCCTCGACTGT
GCCTTCTAAGGCCTGAGCTCGCTGATCAGCCTCGATCGAGGATCCAGACATGATAAGATACATTGATGAG
TTTGGACAAACCACAACTAGAATGCAGTGAAAAAAATGCTTTATTTGTGAAATTTGTGATGCTATTGCTT
TATTTGTAACCATTATAAGCTGCAATAAACAAGTTAACAACAACAATTGCATTCATTTTATGTTTCAGGT
TCAGGGGGAGGTGTGGGAGGTTTTTTAAAGCAAGTAAAACCTCTACAAATGTGGTATGGCTGATTATGAT
CAGTCGACCGATGCCCTTGAGAGCCTTCAACCCAGTCAGCTCCTTCCGGTGGGCGCGGGGCATGACTATC
GTCGCCGCACTTATGACTGTCTTCTTTATCATGCAACTCGTAGGACAGGTGCCGGCAGCGCTCTGGGTCA
TTTTCGGCGAGGACCGCTTTCGCTGGAGCGCGACGATGATCGGCCTGTCGCTTGCGGTATTCGGAATCTT
GCACGCCCTCGCTCAAGCCTTCGTCACTGGTCCCGCCACCAAACGTTTCGGCGAGAAGCAGGCCATTATC
GCCGGCATGGCGGCCGACGCGCTGGGCTACGTCTTGCTGGCGTTCGCGACGCGAGGCTGGATGGCCTTCC
CCATTATGATTCTTCTCGCTTCCGGCGGCATCGGGATGCCCGCGTTGCAGGCCATGCTGTCCAGGCAGGT
AGATGACGACCATCAGGGACAGCTTCAAGGATCGCTCGCGGCTCTTACCAGCCAGCAAAAGGCCAGGAAC
CGTAAAAAGGCCGCGTTGCTGGCGTTTTTCCATAGGCTCCGCCCCCCTGACGAGCATCACAAAAATCGAC
GCTCAAGTCAGAGGTGGCGAAACCCGACAGGACTATAAAGATACCAGGCGTTTCCCCCTGGAAGCTCCCT
CGTGCGCTCTCCTGTTCCGACCCTGCCGCTTACCGGATACCTGTCCGCCTTTCTCCCTTCGGGAAGCGTG
GCGCTTTCTCAATGCTCACGCTGTAGGTATCTCAGTTCGGTGTAGGTCGTTCGCTCCAAGCTGGGCTGTG
TGCACGAACCCCCCGTTCAGCCCGACCGCTGCGCCTTATCCGGTAACTATCGTCTTGAGTCCAACCCGGT
AAGACACGACTTATCGCCACTGGCAGCAGCCACTGGTAACAGGATTAGCAGAGCGAGGTATGTAGGCGGT
GCTACAGAGTTCTTGAAGTGGTGGCCTAACTACGGCTACACTAGAAGGACAGTATTTGGTATCTGCGCTC
TGCTGAAGCCAGTTACCTTCGGAAAAAGAGTTGGTAGCTCTTGATCCGGCAAACAAACCACCGCTGGTAG
CGGTGGTTTTTTTGTTTGCAAGCAGCAGATTACGCGCAGAAAAAAAGGATCTCAAGAAGATCCTTTGATC
TTTTCTACGGGGTCTGACGCTCAGTGGAACGAAAACTCACGTTAAGGGATTTTGGTCATGAGATTATCAA
AAAGGATCTTCACCTAGATCCTTTTAAATTAAAAATGAAGTTTTAAATCAATCTAAAGTATATATGAGTA
AACTTGGTCTGACAGTTACCAATGCTTAATCAGTGAGGCACCTATCTCAGCGATCTGTCTATTTCGTTCA
TCCATAGTTGCCTGACTCCCCGTCGTGTAGATAACTACGATACGGGAGGGCTTACCATCTGGCCCCAGTG
CTGCAATGATACCGCGAGACCCACGCTCACCGGCTCCAGATTTATCAGCAATAAACCAGCCAGCCGGAAG
GGCCGAGCGCAGAAGTGGTCCTGCAACTTTATCCGCCTCCATCCAGTCTATTAATTGTTGCCGGGAAGCT
AGAGTAAGTAGTTCGCCAGTTAATAGTTTGCGCAACGTTGTTGCCATTGCTGCAGGCATCGTGGTGTCAC
GCTCGTCGTTTGGTATGGCTTCATTCAGCTCCGGTTCCCAACGATCAAGGCGAGTTACATGATCCCCCAT
GTTGTGCAAAAAAGCGGTTAGCTCCTTCGGTCCTCCGATCGTTGTCAGAAGTAAGTTGGCCGCAGTGTTA
TCACTCATGGTTATGGCAGCACTGCATAATTCTCTTACTGTCATGCCATCCGTAAGATGCTTTTCTGTGA
CTGGTGAGTACTCAACCAAGTCATTCTGAGAATAGTGTATGCGGCGACCGAGTTGCTCTTGCCCGGCGTC
AACACGGGATAATACCGCGCCACATAGCAGAACTTTAAAAGTGCTCATCATTGGAAAACGTTCTTCGGGG
CGAAAACTCTCAAGGATCTTACCGCTGTTGAGATCCAGTTCGATGTAACCCACTCGTGCACCCAACTGAT
CTTCAGCATCTTTTACTTTCACCAGCGTTTCTGGGTGAGCAAAAACAGGAAGGCAAAATGCCGCAAAAAA
GGGAATAAGGGCGACACGGAAATGTTGAATACTCATACTCTTCCTTTTTCAATATTATTGAAGCATTTAT
CAGGGTTATTGTCTCATGAGCGGATACATATTTGAATGTATTTAGAAAAATAAACAAATAGGGGTTCCGC
GCACATTTCCCCGAAAAGTGCCACCTGACGTCTAAGAAACCATTATTATCATGACATTAACCTATAAAAA
TAGGCGTATCACGAGGCCCTTTCGT
